>Addgene plasmid #137120 | pAAV-Ef1a-Con/Foff 2.0-GCaMP6M | depositor full sequence | sequence record 265087 | pAAV-Ef1a-Con/Foff 2.0-GCaMP6M sequence 7166 bps
CCTGCAGGCAGCTGCGCGCTCGCTCGCTCACTGAGGCCGCCCGGGCAAAGCCCGGGCGTCGGGCGACCTT
TGGTCGCCCGGCCTCAGTGAGCGAGCGAGCGCGCAGAGAGGGAGTGGCCAACTCCATCACTAGGGGTTCC
TGCGGCCGCACGCGTAAGCTTTGCAAAGATGGATAAAGTTTTAAACAGAGAGGAATCTTTGCAGCTAATG
GACCTTCTAGGTCTTGAAAGGAGTGGGAATTGGCTCCGGTGCCCGTCAGTGGGCAGAGCGCACATCGCCC
ACAGTCCCCGAGAAGTTGGGGGGAGGGGTCGGCAATTGAACCGGTGCCTAGAGAAGGTGGCGCGGGGTAA
ACTGGGAAAGTGATGTCGTGTACTGGCTCCGCCTTTTTCCCGAGGGTGGGGGAGAACCGTATATAAGTGC
AGTAGTCGCCGTGAACGTTCTTTTTCGCAACGGGTTTGCCGCCAGAACACAGGTAAGTGCCGTGTGTGGT
TCCCGCGGGCCTGGCCTCTTTACGGGTTATGGCCCTTGCGTGCCTTGAATTACTTCCACTGGCTGCAGTA
CGTGATTCTTGATCCCGAGCTTCGGGTTGGAAGTGGGTGGGAGAGTTCGAGGCCTTGCGCTTAAGGAGCC
CCTTCGCCTCGTGCTTGAGTTGAGGCCTGGCCTGGGCGCTGGGGCCGCCGCGTGCGAATCTGGTGGCACC
TTCGCGCCTGTCTCGCTGCTTTCGATAAGTCTCTAGCCATTTAAAATTTTTGATGACCTGCTGCGACGCT
TTTTTTCTGGCAAGATAGTCTTGTAAATGCGGGCCAAGATCTGCACACTGGTATTTCGGTTTTTGGGGCC
GCGGGCGGCGACGGGGCCCGTGCGTCCCAGCGCACATGTTCGGCGAGGCGGGGCCTGCGAGCGCGGCCAC
CGAGAATCGGACGGGGGTAGTCTCAAGCTGGCCGGCCTGCTCTGGTGCCTGGCCTCGCGCCGCCGTGTAT
CGCCCCGCCCTGGGCGGCAAGGCTGGCCCGGTCGGCACCAGTTGCGTGAGCGGAAAGATGGCCGCTTCCC
GGCCCTGCTGCAGGGAGCTCAAAATGGAGGACGCGGCGCTCGGGAGAGCGGGCGGGTGAGTCACCCACAC
AAAGGAAAAGGGCCTTTCCGTCCTCAGCCGTCGCTTCATGTGACTCCACGGAGTACCGGGCGCCGTCCAG
GCACCTCGATTAGTTCTCGAGCTTTTGGAGTACGTCGTCTTTAGGTTGGGGGGAGGGGTTTTATGCGATG
GAGTTTCCCCACACTGAGTGGGTGGAGACTGAAGTTAGGCCAGCTTGGCACTTGATGTAATTCTCCTTGG
AATTTGCCCTTTTTGAGTTTGGATCTTGGTTCATTCTCAAGCCTCAGACAGTGGTTCAAAGTTTTTTTCT
TCCATTTCAGGTGTCGTGAGGATCCATAACTTCGTATAGGATACTTTATACGAAGTTATGTAGCTGGAGC
AATTTGAAAAGATTGTTGTATTACCTCTAGCTGCGCTTAATAACTTCGTATAGTATACCTTATACGAAGT
TATGTCGACCCTCCTGTACTCACCTTGCTCACCATGCTCCCTCCGGTACCGCCCTTGTACAGCTCGTCCA
TGCCGAGAGTGATCCCGGCGGCGGTCACGAACTCCAGCAGGACCATGTGATCGCGCTTCTCGTTGGGGTC
TTTCGAAAGTTTGGACTGCACGCTCAGGTAGTGGTTGTCGGGCAGCAGCACGGGGCCGTCGCCGATGGGG
GTGTTCTGCTGGTAGTGGTAGGCGAGCTGCACGCCGCCGTCCTCGATGTTGTGGCGGATCTTGAAGTTCG
CCTTGATGCCGTTCTTCTGCTTGTCGGCCTTGATATAGACGTTCTCGAGTGAGCTCAGCCGACCTATAGC
TCTGACTGCGTGACCTGTCTTATTCCACTTACGACGTGATGAGTCCACCATGGTGGCACTAGTATAACTT
CGTATAAAGTATCCTATACGAAGTTATTTGCCTTAACCCAGAAATTATCACTGTTATTCTTTAGATAGGT
GCAAAGAATAACTTCGTATAAGGTATACTATACGAAGTTATGGTACCGAAGTTCCTATTCTCTAGAAAGT
ATAGGAACTTCGCAGAATGGTAGCTGGATTGTAGCTGCTATTAGCAATATGAAACCTCTTAGAAGTTCCT
ATTCTTCAAAAGGTATAGGAACTTCGGCGCGCCTGGAGAGTGGCCAGCCCTTCTCATGTTCAGAGAACAT
GGTTAACTGGTTAAGTCATGTCGTCCCACAGGGCGAGGAGCTGTTCACCGGGGTGGTGCCCATCCTGGTC
GAGCTGGACGGCGACGTAAACGGCCACAAGTTCAGCGTGTCCGGCGAGGGTGAGGGCGATGCCACCTACG
GCAAGCTGACCCTGAAGTTCATCTGCACCACCGGCAAGCTGCCCGTGCCCTGGCCCACCCTCGTGACCAC
CCTGACCTACGGCGTGCAGTGCTTCAGCCGCTACCCCGACCACATGAAGCAGCACGACTTCTTCAAGTCC
GCCATGCCCGAAGGCTACATCCAGGAGCGCACCATCTTCTTCAAGGACGACGGCAACTACAAGACCCGCG
CCGAGGTGAAGTTCGAGGGCGACACCCTGGTGAACCGCATCGAGCTGAAGGGCATCGACTTCAAGGAGGA
CGGCAACATCCTGGGGCACAAGCTGGAGTACAACCTGCCGGACCAACTGACTGAAGAGCAGATCGCAGAA
TTTAAAGAGGCTTTCTCCCTATTTGACAAGGACGGGGATGGGACAATAACAACCAAGGAGCTGGGGACGG
TGATGCGGTCTCTGGGGCAGAACCCCACAGAAGCAGAGCTGCAGGACATGATCAATGAAGTAGATGCCGA
CGGTGACGGCACAATCGACTTCCCTGAGTTCCTGACAATGATGGCAAGAAAAGGGAGCTACAGGGACACG
GAAGAAGAAATTAGAGAAGCGTTCGGTGTGTTTGATAAGGATGGCAATGGCTACATCAGTGCAGCAGAGC
TTCGCCACGTGATGACAAACCTTGGAGAGAAGTTAACAGATGAAGAGGTTGATGAAATGATCAGGGAAGC
AGACATCGATGGGGATGGTCAGGTAAACTACGAAGAGTTTGTACAAATGATGACAGCGAAGTGAGCTAGC
GAAGTTCCTATACTTTCTAGAGAATAGGAACTTCTAAGCAGACAATCTTGTAATACATCAGCAGCTAGTA
GATTGCTCCAGCTAGAAGTTCCTATACCTTTTGAAGAATAGGAACTTCGAATTCGATATCAAGCTTATCG
ATAATCAACCTCTGGATTACAAAATTTGTGAAAGATTGACTGGTATTCTTAACTATGTTGCTCCTTTTAC
GCTATGTGGATACGCTGCTTTAATGCCTTTGTATCATGCTATTGCTTCCCGTATGGCTTTCATTTTCTCC
TCCTTGTATAAATCCTGGTTGCTGTCTCTTTATGAGGAGTTGTGGCCCGTTGTCAGGCAACGTGGCGTGG
TGTGCACTGTGTTTGCTGACGCAACCCCCACTGGTTGGGGCATTGCCACCACCTGTCAGCTCCTTTCCGG
GACTTTCGCTTTCCCCCTCCCTATTGCCACGGCGGAACTCATCGCCGCCTGCCTTGCCCGCTGCTGGACA
GGGGCTCGGCTGTTGGGCACTGACAATTCCGTGGTGTTGTCGGGGAAATCATCGTCCTTTCCTTGGCTGC
TCGCCTATGTTGCCACCTGGATTCTGCGCGGGACGTCCTTCTGCTACGTCCCTTCGGCCCTCAATCCAGC
GGACCTTCCTTCCCGCGGCCTGCTGCCGGCTCTGCGGCCTCTTCCGCGTCTTCGCCTTCGCCCTCAGACG
AGTCGGATCTCCCTTTGGGCCGCCTCCCCGCATCGATACCGAGCGCTGCTCGAGAGATCTACGGGTGGCA
TCCCTGTGACCCCTCCCCAGTGCCTCTCCTGGCCCTGGAAGTTGCCACTCCAGTGCCCACCAGCCTTGTC
CTAATAAAATTAAGTTGCATCATTTTGTCTGACTAGGTGTCCTTCTATAATATTATGGGGTGGAGGGGGG
TGGTATGGAGCAAGGGGCAAGTTGGGAAGACAACCTGTAGGGCCTGCGGGGTCTATTGGGAACCAAGCTG
GAGTGCAGTGGCACAATCTTGGCTCACTGCAATCTCCGCCTCCTGGGTTCAAGCGATTCTCCTGCCTCAG
CCTCCCGAGTTGTTGGGATTCCAGGCATGCATGACCAGGCTCAGCTAATTTTTGTTTTTTTGGTAGAGAC
GGGGTTTCACCATATTGGCCAGGCTGGTCTCCAACTCCTAATCTCAGGTGATCTACCCACCTTGGCCTCC
CAAATTGCTGGGATTACAGGCGTGAACCACTGCTCCCTTCCCTGTCCTTCTGATTTTGTAGGTAACCACG
TGCGGACCGAGCGGCCGCAGGAACCCCTAGTGATGGAGTTGGCCACTCCCTCTCTGCGCGCTCGCTCGCT
CACTGAGGCCGGGCGACCAAAGGTCGCCCGACGCCCGGGCTTTGCCCGGGCGGCCTCAGTGAGCGAGCGA
GCGCGCAGCTGCCTGCAGGGGCGCCTGATGCGGTATTTTCTCCTTACGCATCTGTGCGGTATTTCACACC
GCATA
[142 nt withheld, positions 4626-4767]
C
[141 nt withheld, positions 4769-4909]
CCTTTGACGTTGGAGTCCACGTTCTTT
[37 nt withheld, positions 4937-4973]
ACCCTATCTCGGGCTATTCTTTTGATTTATAAGGGATTTTGCCGATTTCGGCCTATTGGTTAAAAAATGA
GCTGATTTAACAAAAATTTAACGCGAATTTTAACAAAATATTAACGTTTACAATTTTATGGTGCACTCTC
AGTACAATCTGCTCTGATGCCGCATAGTTAAGCCAGCCCCGACACCCGCCAACACCCGCTGACGCGCCCT
GACGGGCTTGTCTGCTCCCGGCATCCGCTTACAGACAAGCTGTGACCGTCTCCGGGAGCTGCATGTGTCA
GAGGTTTTCACCGTCATCACCGAAACGCGCGAGACGAAAGGGCCTCGTGATACGCCTATTTTTATAGGTT
AATGTCATGATAATAATGGTTTCTTAGACGTCAGGTGGCACTTTTCGGGGAAATGTGCGCGGAACCCCTA
TTTGTTTATTTTTCTAAATACATTCAAATATGTATCCGCTCATGAGACAATAACCCTGATAAATGCTTCA
ATAATATTGAAAAAGGAAGAGTATGAGTATTCAACATTTCCGTGTCGCCCTTATTCCCTTTTTTGCGGCA
TTTTGCCTTCCTGTTTTTGCTCACCCAGAAACGCTGGTGAAAGTAAAAGATGCTGAAGATCAGTTGGGTG
CACGAGTGGGTTACATCGAACTGGATCTCAACAGCGGTAAGATCCTTGAGAGTTTTCGCCCCGAAGAACG
TTTTCCAATGATGAGCACTTTTAAAGTTCTGCTATGTGGCGCGGTATTATCCCGTATTGACGCCGGGCAA
GAGCAACTCGGTCGCCGCATACACTATTCTCAGAATGACTTGGTTGAGTACTCACCAGTCACAGAAAAGC
ATCTTACGGATGGCATGACAGTAAGAGAATTATGCAGTGCTGCCATAACCATGAGTGATAACACTGCGGC
CAACTTACTTCTGACAACGATCGGAGGACCGAAGGAGCTAACCGCTTTTTTGCACAACATGGGGGATCAT
GTAACTCGCCTTGATCGTTGGGAACCGGAGCTGAATGAAGCCATACCAAACGACGAGCGTGACACCACGA
TGCCTGTAGCAATGGCAACAACGTTGCGCAAACTATTAACTGGCGAACTACTTACTCTAGCTTCCCGGCA
ACAATTAATAGACTGGATGGAGGCGGATAAAGTTGCAGGACCACTTCTGCGCTCGGCCCTTCCGGCTGGC
TGGTTTATTGCTGATAAATCTGGAGCCGGTGAGCGTGGGTCTCGCGGTATCATTGCAGCACTGGGGCCAG
ATGGTAAGCCCTCCCGTATCGTAGTTATCTACACGACGGGGAGTCAGGCAACTATGGATGAACGAAATAG
ACAGATCGCTGAGATAGGTGCCTCACTGATTAAGCATTGGTAACTGTCAGACCAAGTTTACTCATATATA
CTTTAGATTGATTTAAAACTTCATTTTTAATTTAAAAGGATCTAGGTGAAGATCCTTTTTGATAATCTCA
TGACCAAAATCCCTTAACGTGAGTTTTCGTTCCACTGAGCGTCAGACCCCGTAGAAAAGATCAAAGGATC
TTCTTGAGATCCTTTTTTTCTGCGCGTAATCTGCTGCTTGCAAACAAAAAAACCACCGCTACCAGCGGTG
GTTTGTTTGCCGGATCAAGAGCTACCAACTCTTTTTCCGAAGGTAACTGGCTTCAGCAGAGCGCAGATAC
CAAATACTGTCCTTCTAGTGTAGCCGTAGTTAGGCCACCACTTCAAGAACTCTGTAGCACCGCCTACATA
CCTCGCTCTGCTAATCCTGTTACCAGTGGCTGCTGCCAGTGGCGATAAGTCGTGTCTTACCGGGTTGGAC
TCAAGACGATAGTTACCGGATAAGGCGCAGCGGTCGGGCTGAACGGGGGGTTCGTGCACACAGCCCAGCT
TGGAGCGAACGACCTACACCGAACTGAGATACCTACAGCGTGAGCTATGAGAAAGCGCCACGCTTCCCGA
AGGGAGAAAGGCGGACAGGTATCCGGTAAGCGGCAGGGTCGGAACAGGAGAGCGCACGAGGGAGCTTCCA
GGGGGAAACGCCTGGTATCTTTATAGTCCTGTCGGGTTTCGCCACCTCTGACTTGAGCGTCGATTTTTGT
GATGCTCGTCAGGGGGGCGGAGCCTATGGAAAAACGCCAGCAACGCGGCCTTTTTACGGTTCCTGGCCTT
TTGCTGGCCTTTTGCTCACATGT
Features (pLannotate 1.2.2; 27 found; start..end, strand, type, name):
      1..141     -  repeat_region  AAV2 ITR: inverted terminal repeat of adeno-associated virus serotype 2 inverted
    169..235     +  CDS            small t antigen (fragment): SV40 (simian virus 40) small t antigen
    261..472     +  promoter       EF-1α core promoter: core promoter for human elongation factor EF-1α
    473..581     +  intron         EF-1α intron A (fragment): intron upstream of the start codon of human EF-1α
   1207..1410    +  intron         EF-1α intron A: truncated intron upstream of the start codon of human EF-1α
   1426..1459    +  protein_bind   lox2272: Cre-mediated recombination occurs in the 8-bp core sequence (GGATACTT). lox2272 sites are compatible with each other, but incompatible with loxP or loxN sites (Lee and Saito, 1988). Cre recombinase
   1510..1543    +  protein_bind   loxN: Cre-mediated recombination occurs in the 8-bp core sequence (GTATACCT). loxN sites are compatible with each other, but incompatible with loxP or lox2272 sites. Cre recombinase
   1594..1845    -  CDS            VC155: C-terminal fragment of mVenus for use in bimolecular fluorescence complementation (BiFC) (Kodama and Hu, 2010)
   1870..1926    -  CDS            calmodulin-binding peptide: calmodulin-binding peptide from avian smooth muscle myosin light chain kinase
   1954..1987    -  protein_bind   lox2272: Cre-mediated recombination occurs in the 8-bp core sequence (GGATACTT). lox2272 sites are compatible with each other, but incompatible with loxP or loxN sites (Lee and Saito, 1988). Cre recombinase
   1988..2037    -  intron         β-globin intron (fragment): internally truncated intron from human β-globin
   2038..2071    -  protein_bind   loxN: Cre-mediated recombination occurs in the 8-bp core sequence (GTATACCT). loxN sites are compatible with each other, but incompatible with loxP or lox2272 sites. Cre recombinase
   2078..2111    +  protein_bind   FRT (minimal): supports FLP-mediated excision but not integration (Turan and Bode, 2011) FLP recombinase from the Saccharomyces cerevisiae 2μ plasmid
   2112..2161    -  intron         β-globin intron (fragment): internally truncated intron from human β-globin
   2270..3144    +  CDS            GCaMP6m (fragment): improved fluorescent protein-based calcium sensor (Chen et al., 2013)
   3151..3184    -  protein_bind   FRT (minimal): supports FLP-mediated excision but not integration (Turan and Bode, 2011) FLP recombinase from the Saccharomyces cerevisiae 2μ plasmid
   3269..3293    +  misc_feature   MCS (fragment): pBluescript multiple cloning site
   3293..3881    +  misc_feature   WPRE: woodchuck hepatitis virus posttranscriptional regulatory element
   3913..4389    +  polyA_signal   hGH poly(A) signal: human growth hormone polyadenylation signal
   4429..4569    +  repeat_region  AAV2 ITR: inverted terminal repeat of adeno-associated virus serotype 2 inverted
   4574..4625    -  misc_feature   bom (fragment): basis of mobility region from pBR322
   4644..5024    +  rep_origin     M13 ori (sequence partly withheld): M13 bacteriophage origin of replication; arrow indicates direction of (+) strand synthesis
   5100..5149    -  misc_feature   bom (fragment): basis of mobility region from pBR322
   5251..5286    -  CDS            rop (fragment): Rop protein, which maintains plasmids at low copy number; rop
   5381..5485    +  promoter       AmpR promoter: bla
   5486..6346    +  CDS            AmpR: β-lactamase; bla; confers resistance to ampicillin, carbenicillin, and related antibiotics
   6517..7105    +  rep_origin     ori: high-copy-number ColE1/pMB1/pBR322/pUC origin of replication
