>Addgene plasmid #137120 | pAAV-Ef1a-Con/Foff 2.0-GCaMP6M | addgene full sequence | sequence record 271937 | Addgene NGS Result
CCTGCAGGCAGCTGCGCGCTCGCTCGCTCACTGAGGCCGCCCGGGCGTCGGGCGACCTTTGGTCGCCCGG
CCTCAGTGAGCGAGCGAGCGCGCAGAGAGGGAGTGGCCAACTCCATCACTAGGGGTTCCTGCGGCCGCAC
GCGTAAGCTTTGCAAAGATGGATAAAGTTTTAAACAGAGAGGAATCTTTGCAGCTAATGGACCTTCTAGG
TCTTGAAAGGAGTGGGAATTGGCTCCGGTGCCCGTCAGTGGGCAGAGCGCACATCGCCCACAGTCCCCGA
GAAGTTGGGGGGAGGGGTCGGCAATTGAACCGGTGCCTAGAGAAGGTGGCGCGGGGTAAACTGGGAAAGT
GATGTCGTGTACTGGCTCCGCCTTTTTCCCGAGGGTGGGGGAGAACCGTATATAAGTGCAGTAGTCGCCG
TGAACGTTCTTTTTCGCAACGGGTTTGCCGCCAGAACACAGGTAAGTGCCGTGTGTGGTTCCCGCGGGCC
TGGCCTCTTTACGGGTTATGGCCCTTGCGTGCCTTGAATTACTTCCACCTGGCTGCAGTACGTGATTCTT
GATCCCGAGCTTCGGGTTGGAAGTGGGTGGGAGAGTTCGAGGCCTTGCGCTTAAGGAGCCCCTTCGCCTC
GTGCTTGAGTTGAGGCCTGGCCTGGGCGCTGGGGCCGCCGCGTGCGAATCTGGTGGCACCTTCGCGCCTG
TCTCGCTGCTTTCGATAAGTCTCTAGCCATTTAAAATTTTTGATGACCTGCTGCGACGCTTTTTTTCTGG
CAAGATAGTCTTGTAAATGCGGGCCAAGATCTGCACACTGGTATTTCGGTTTTTGGGGCCGCGGGCGGCG
ACGGGGCCCGTGCGTCCCAGCGCACATGTTCGGCGAGGCGGGGCCTGCGAGCGCGGCCACCGAGAATCGG
ACGGGGGTAGTCTCAAGCTGGCCGGCCTGCTCTGGTGCCTGGCCTCGCGCCGCCGTGTATCGCCCCGCCC
TGGGCGGCAAGGCTGGCCCGGTCGGCACCAGTTGCGTGAGCGGAAAGATGGCCGCTTCCCGGCCCTGCTG
CAGGGAGCTCAAAATGGAGGACGCGGCGCTCGGGAGAGCGGGCGGGTGAGTCACCCACACAAAGGAAAAG
GGCCTTTCCGTCCTCAGCCGTCGCTTCATGTGACTCCACGGAGTACCGGGCGCCGTCCAGGCACCTCGAT
TAGTTCTCGAGCTTTTGGAGTACGTCGTCTTTAGGTTGGGGGGAGGGGTTTTATGCGATGGAGTTTCCCC
ACACTGAGTGGGTGGAGACTGAAGTTAGGCCAGCTTGGCACTTGATGTAATTCTCCTTGGAATTTGCCCT
TTTTGAGTTTGGATCTTGGTTCATTCTCAAGCCTCAGACAGTGGTTCAAAGTTTTTTTCTTCCATTTCAG
GTGTCGTGAGGATCCATAACTTCGTATAGGATACTTTATACGAAGTTATGTAGCTGGAGCAATTTGAAAA
GATTGTTGTATTACCTCTAGCTGCGCTTAATAACTTCGTATAGTATACCTTATACGAAGTTATGTCGACC
CTCCTGTACTCACCTTGCTCACCATGCTCCCTCCGGTACCGCCCTTGTACAGCTCGTCCATGCCGAGAGT
GATCCCGGCGGCGGTCACGAACTCCAGCAGGACCATGTGATCGCGCTTCTCGTTGGGGTCTTTCGAAAGT
TTGGACTGCACGCTCAGGTAGTGGTTGTCGGGCAGCAGCACGGGGCCGTCGCCGATGGGGGTGTTCTGCT
GGTAGTGGTAGGCGAGCTGCACGCCGCCGTCCTCGATGTTGTGGCGGATCTTGAAGTTCGCCTTGATGCC
GTTCTTCTGCTTGTCGGCCTTGATATAGACGTTCTCGAGTGAGCTCAGCCGACCTATAGCTCTGACTGCG
TGACCTGTCTTATTCCACTTACGACGTGATGAGTCCACCATGGTGGCACTAGTATAACTTCGTATAAAGT
ATCCTATACGAAGTTATTTGCCTTAACCCAGAAATTATCACTGTTATTCTTTAGATAGGTGCAAAGAATA
ACTTCGTATAAGGTATACTATACGAAGTTATGGTACCGAAGTTCCTATTCTCTAGAAAGTATAGGAACTT
CGCAGAATGGTAGCTGGATTGTAGCTGCTATTAGCAATATGAAACCTCTTAGAAGTTCCTATTCTTCAAA
AGGTATAGGAACTTCGGCGCGCCTGGAGAGTGGCCAGCCCTTCTCATGTTCAGAGAACATGGTTAACTGG
TTAAGTCATGTCGTCCCACAGGGCGAGGAGCTGTTCACCGGGGTGGTGCCCATCCTGGTCGAGCTGGACG
GCGACGTAAACGGCCACAAGTTCAGCGTGTCCGGCGAGGGTGAGGGCGATGCCACCTACGGCAAGCTGAC
CCTGAAGTTCATCTGCACCACCGGCAAGCTGCCCGTGCCCTGGCCCACCCTCGTGACCACCCTGACCTAC
GGCGTGCAGTGCTTCAGCCGCTACCCCGACCACATGAAGCAGCACGACTTCTTCAAGTCCGCCATGCCCG
AAGGCTACATCCAGGAGCGCACCATCTTCTTCAAGGACGACGGCAACTACAAGACCCGCGCCGAGGTGAA
GTTCGAGGGCGACACCCTGGTGAACCGCATCGAGCTGAAGGGCATCGACTTCAAGGAGGACGGCAACATC
CTGGGGCACAAGCTGGAGTACAACCTGCCGGACCAACTGACTGAAGAGCAGATCGCAGAATTTAAAGAGG
CTTTCTCCCTATTTGACAAGGACGGGGATGGGACAATAACAACCAAGGAGCTGGGGACGGTGATGCGGTC
TCTGGGGCAGAACCCCACAGAAGCAGAGCTGCAGGACATGATCAATGAAGTAGATGCCGACGGTGACGGC
ACAATCGACTTCCCTGAGTTCCTGACAATGATGGCAAGAAAAGGGAGCTACAGGGACACGGAAGAAGAAA
TTAGAGAAGCGTTCGGTGTGTTTGATAAGGATGGCAATGGCTACATCAGTGCAGCAGAGCTTCGCCACGT
GATGACAAACCTTGGAGAGAAGTTAACAGATGAAGAGGTTGATGAAATGATCAGGGAAGCAGACATCGAT
GGGGATGGTCAGGTAAACTACGAAGAGTTTGTACAAATGATGACAGCGAAGTGAGCTAGCGAAGTTCCTA
TACTTTCTAGAGAATAGGAACTTCTAAGCAGACAATCTTGTAATACATCAGCAGCTAGTAGATTGCTCCA
GCTAGAAGTTCCTATACCTTTTGAAGAATAGGAACTTCGAATTCGATATCAAGCTTATCGATAATCAACC
TCTGGATTACAAAATTTGTGAAAGATTGACTGGTATTCTTAACTATGTTGCTCCTTTTACGCTATGTGGA
TACGCTGCTTTAATGCCTTTGTATCATGCTATTGCTTCCCGTATGGCTTTCATTTTCTCCTCCTTGTATA
AATCCTGGTTGCTGTCTCTTTATGAGGAGTTGTGGCCCGTTGTCAGGCAACGTGGCGTGGTGTGCACTGT
GTTTGCTGACGCAACCCCCACTGGTTGGGGCATTGCCACCACCTGTCAGCTCCTTTCCGGGACTTTCGCT
TTCCCCCTCCCTATTGCCACGGCGGAACTCATCGCCGCCTGCCTTGCCCGCTGCTGGACAGGGGCTCGGC
TGTTGGGCACTGACAATTCCGTGGTGTTGTCGGGGAAATCATCGTCCTTTCCTTGGCTGCTCGCCTATGT
TGCCACCTGGATTCTGCGCGGGACGTCCTTCTGCTACGTCCCTTCGGCCCTCAATCCAGCGGACCTTCCT
TCCCGCGGCCTGCTGCCGGCTCTGCGGCCTCTTCCGCGTCTTCGCCTTCGCCCTCAGACGAGTCGGATCT
CCCTTTGGGCCGCCTCCCCGCATCGATACCGAGCGCTGCTCGAGAGATCTACGGGTGGCATCCCTGTGAC
CCCTCCCCAGTGCCTCTCCTGGCCCTGGAAGTTGCCACTCCAGTGCCCACCAGCCTTGTCCTAATAAAAT
TAAGTTGCATCATTTTGTCTGACTAGGTGTCCTTCTATAATATTATGGGGTGGAGGGGGGTGGTATGGAG
CAAGGGGCAAGTTGGGAAGACAACCTGTAGGGCCTGCGGGGTCTATTGGGAACCAAGCTGGAGTGCAGTG
GCACAATCTTGGCTCACTGCAATCTCCGCCTCCTGGGTTCAAGCGATTCTCCTGCCTCAGCCTCCCGAGT
TGTTGGGATTCCAGGCATGCATGACCAGGCTCAGCTAATTTTTGTTTTTTTGGTAGAGACGGGGTTTCAC
CATATTGGCCAGGCTGGTCTCCAACTCCTAATCTCAGGTGATCTACCCACCTTGGCCTCCCAAATTGCTG
GGATTACAGGCGTGAACCACTGCTCCCTTCCCTGTCCTTCTGATTTTGTAGGTAACCACGTGCGGACCGA
GCGGCCGCAGGAACCCCTAGTGATGGAGTTGGCCACTCCCTCTCTGCGCGCTCGCTCGCTCACTGAGGCC
GGGCGACCAAAGGTCGCCCGACGCCCGGGCTTTGCCCGGGCGGCCTCAGTGAGCGAGCGAGCGCGCAGCT
GCCTGCAGGGGCGCCTGATGCGGTATTTTCTCCTTACGCATCTGTGCGGTATTTCACACCGCATA
[95 nt withheld, positions 4616-4710]
T
[46 nt withheld, positions 4712-4757]
C
[141 nt withheld, positions 4759-4899]
CCTTTGACGTTGGAGTCCACGTTCTTT
[37 nt withheld, positions 4927-4963]
ACTCTATCTCGGGCTATTCTTTTGATTTATAAGGGATTTTGCCGATTTCGGTCTATTGGTTAAAAAATGA
GCTGATTTAACAAAAATTTAACGCGAATTTTAACAAAATATTAACGTTTACAATTTTATGGTGCACTCTC
AGTACAATCTGCTCTGATGCCGCATAGTTAAGCCAGCCCCGACACCCGCCAACACCCGCTGACGCGCCCT
GACGGGCTTGTCTGCTCCCGGCATCCGCTTACAGACAAGCTGTGACCGTCTCCGGGAGCTGCATGTGTCA
GAGGTTTTCACCGTCATCACCGAAACGCGCGAGACGAAAGGGCCTCGTGATACGCCTATTTTTATAGGTT
AATGTCATGATAATAATGGTTTCTTAGACGTCAGGTGGCACTTTTCGGGGAAATGTGCGCGGAACCCCTA
TTTGTTTATTTTTCTAAATACATTCAAATATGTATCCGCTCATGAGACAATAACCCTGATAAATGCTTCA
ATAATATTGAAAAAGGAAGAGTATGAGTATTCAACATTTCCGTGTCGCCCTTATTCCCTTTTTTGCGGCA
TTTTGCCTTCCTGTTTTTGCTCACCCAGAAACGCTGGTGAAAGTAAAAGATGCTGAAGATCAGTTGGGTG
CACGAGTGGGTTACATCGAACTGGATCTCAACAGCGGTAAGATCCTTGAGAGTTTTCGCCCCGAAGAACG
TTTTCCAATGATGAGCACTTTTAAAGTTCTGCTATGTGGCGCGGTATTATCCCGTATTGACGCCGGGCAA
GAGCAACTCGGTCGCCGCATACACTATTCTCAGAATGACTTGGTTGAGTACTCACCAGTCACAGAAAAGC
ATCTTACGGATGGCATGACAGTAAGAGAATTATGCAGTGCTGCCATAACCATGAGTGATAACACTGCGGC
CAACTTACTTCTGACAACGATCGGAGGACCGAAGGAGCTAACCGCTTTTTTGCACAACATGGGGGATCAT
GTAACTCGCCTTGATCGTTGGGAACCGGAGCTGAATGAAGCCATACCAAACGACGAGCGTGACACCACGA
TGCCTGTAGCAATGGCAACAACGTTGCGCAAACTATTAACTGGCGAACTACTTACTCTAGCTTCCCGGCA
ACAATTAATAGACTGGATGGAGGCGGATAAAGTTGCAGGACCACTTCTGCGCTCGGCCCTTCCGGCTGGC
TGGTTTATTGCTGATAAATCTGGAGCCGGTGAGCGTGGGTCTCGCGGTATCATTGCAGCACTGGGGCCAG
ATGGTAAGCCCTCCCGTATCGTAGTTATCTACACGACGGGGAGTCAGGCAACTATGGATGAACGAAATAG
ACAGATCGCTGAGATAGGTGCCTCACTGATTAAGCATTGGTAACTGTCAGACCAAGTTTACTCATATATA
CTTTAGATTGATTTAAAACTTCATTTTTAATTTAAAAGGATCTAGGTGAAGATCCTTTTTGATAATCTCA
TGACCAAAATCCCTTAACGTGAGTTTTCGTTCCACTGAGCGTCAGACCCCGTAGAAAAGATCAAAGGATC
TTCTTGAGATCCTTTTTTTCTGCGCGTAATCTGCTGCTTGCAAACAAAAAAACCACCGCTACCAGCGGTG
GTTTGTTTGCCGGATCAAGAGCTACCAACTCTTTTTCCGAAGGTAACTGGCTTCAGCAGAGCGCAGATAC
CAAATACTGTTCTTCTAGTGTAGCCGTAGTTAGGCCACCACTTCAAGAACTCTGTAGCACCGCCTACATA
CCTCGCTCTGCTAATCCTGTTACCAGTGGCTGCTGCCAGTGGCGATAAGTCGTGTCTTACCGGGTTGGAC
TCAAGACGATAGTTACCGGATAAGGCGCAGCGGTCGGGCTGAACGGGGGGTTCGTGCACACAGCCCAGCT
TGGAGCGAACGACCTACACCGAACTGAGATACCTACAGCGTGAGCTATGAGAAAGCGCCACGCTTCCCGA
AGGGAGAAAGGCGGACAGGTATCCGGTAAGCGGCAGGGTCGGAACAGGAGAGCGCACGAGGGAGCTTCCA
GGGGGAAACGCCTGGTATCTTTATAGTCCTGTCGGGTTTCGCCACCTCTGACTTGAGCGTCGATTTTTGT
GATGCTCGTCAGGGGGGCGGAGCCTATGGAAAAACGCCAGCAACGCGGCCTTTTTACGGTTCCTGGCCTT
TTGCTGGCCTTTTGCTCACATGT
Features (pLannotate 1.2.2; 26 found; start..end, strand, type, name):
     12..39      +  repeat_region  AAV2 ITR (fragment): inverted terminal repeat of adeno-associated virus serotype 2 inverted
     68..95      +  repeat_region  AAV2 ITR (fragment): inverted terminal repeat of adeno-associated virus serotype 2 inverted
    158..224     +  CDS            small t antigen (fragment): SV40 (simian virus 40) small t antigen
    231..1409    +  promoter       EF-1α promoter: strong constitutive promoter for human elongation factor EF-1α
   1416..1449    +  protein_bind   lox2272: Cre-mediated recombination occurs in the 8-bp core sequence (GGATACTT). lox2272 sites are compatible with each other, but incompatible with loxP or loxN sites (Lee and Saito, 1988). Cre recombinase
   1500..1533    +  protein_bind   loxN: Cre-mediated recombination occurs in the 8-bp core sequence (GTATACCT). loxN sites are compatible with each other, but incompatible with loxP or lox2272 sites. Cre recombinase
   1584..1835    -  CDS            VC155: C-terminal fragment of mVenus for use in bimolecular fluorescence complementation (BiFC) (Kodama and Hu, 2010)
   1860..1916    -  CDS            calmodulin-binding peptide: calmodulin-binding peptide from avian smooth muscle myosin light chain kinase
   1944..1977    -  protein_bind   lox2272: Cre-mediated recombination occurs in the 8-bp core sequence (GGATACTT). lox2272 sites are compatible with each other, but incompatible with loxP or loxN sites (Lee and Saito, 1988). Cre recombinase
   1978..2027    -  intron         β-globin intron (fragment): internally truncated intron from human β-globin
   2028..2061    -  protein_bind   loxN: Cre-mediated recombination occurs in the 8-bp core sequence (GTATACCT). loxN sites are compatible with each other, but incompatible with loxP or lox2272 sites. Cre recombinase
   2068..2101    +  protein_bind   FRT (minimal): supports FLP-mediated excision but not integration (Turan and Bode, 2011) FLP recombinase from the Saccharomyces cerevisiae 2μ plasmid
   2102..2151    -  intron         β-globin intron (fragment): internally truncated intron from human β-globin
   2260..3134    +  CDS            GCaMP6m (fragment): improved fluorescent protein-based calcium sensor (Chen et al., 2013)
   3141..3174    -  protein_bind   FRT (minimal): supports FLP-mediated excision but not integration (Turan and Bode, 2011) FLP recombinase from the Saccharomyces cerevisiae 2μ plasmid
   3259..3283    +  misc_feature   MCS (fragment): pBluescript multiple cloning site
   3283..3871    +  misc_feature   WPRE: woodchuck hepatitis virus posttranscriptional regulatory element
   3903..4379    +  polyA_signal   hGH poly(A) signal: human growth hormone polyadenylation signal
   4419..4559    +  repeat_region  AAV2 ITR: inverted terminal repeat of adeno-associated virus serotype 2 inverted
   4564..4615    -  misc_feature   bom (fragment): basis of mobility region from pBR322
   4634..5089    +  rep_origin     f1 ori (sequence partly withheld): f1 bacteriophage origin of replication; arrow indicates direction of (+) strand synthesis
   5090..5139    -  misc_feature   bom (fragment): basis of mobility region from pBR322
   5241..5276    -  CDS            rop (fragment): Rop protein, which maintains plasmids at low copy number; rop
   5371..5475    +  promoter       AmpR promoter: bla
   5476..6336    +  CDS            AmpR: β-lactamase; bla; confers resistance to ampicillin, carbenicillin, and related antibiotics
   6507..7095    +  rep_origin     ori: high-copy-number ColE1/pMB1/pBR322/pUC origin of replication
