[The description below was written by a language model from this plasmid's Addgene catalogue record and pLannotate feature annotations shown in this document.]
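Description:
pAAV-Ef1a-Con/Foff 2.0-GCaMP6M is an AAV2-based transfer plasmid from the INTRSECT 2.0 series, built for intersectional expression of the genetically encoded calcium indicator GCaMP6m only in cells that contain Cre and lack Flp. The roughly 7.2 kb plasmid is propagated in E. coli through a high-copy ColE1/pUC-type origin with ampicillin selection (AmpR), and it also carries an f1/M13 phage origin. AAV2 inverted terminal repeats flank the expression cassette so it can be packaged into recombinant AAV. In the sequencing-derived record the left ITR is annotated only as short fragments, whereas the depositor sequence shows it intact. The two records otherwise annotate the same layout.

Between the ITRs, the human EF-1α promoter with its intron drives a GCaMP6m coding sequence split into two exon-like pieces separated by intron sequence, annotated as β-globin intron fragments. The N-terminal piece, annotated as the calmodulin-binding (M13) peptide plus a fluorescent-protein segment, lies in the antisense orientation. It is bracketed by paired, mutually incompatible lox2272 and loxN sites arranged as a double-inverted switch, so Cre flips and locks it into the sense orientation. The second piece, the larger GCaMP6m fragment, starts in the sense orientation and is flanked by oppositely oriented FRT sites, so Flp activity inverts it and disrupts the reading frame. Only the Cre-on, Flp-off configuration allows splicing to remove the intron, including the recombinase sites within it, and yield a complete sensor transcript. The record notes that the RSET tag was removed from GCaMP6m. A WPRE and the human growth hormone polyadenylation signal follow the cassette to enhance transcript stability and expression. The vector is intended for calcium imaging in recombinase-defined cell populations of mammals.
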