Addgene plasmid #137120: pAAV-Ef1a-Con/Foff 2.0-GCaMP6M
Purpose: Intersectional viral expression of GCaMP6M in cells expressing Cre AND NOT Flp
Depositing lab: Karl Deisseroth & INTRSECT 2.0 Project. Depositing organization: Stanford University. Publication: Comprehensive Dual- and Triple-Feature Intersectional Single-Vector Delivery of Diverse Functional Payloads to Cells of Behaving Mammals. Fenno LE, Ramakrishnan C, Kim YS, Evans KE, Lo M, Vesuna S, Inoue M, Cheung KYM, Yuen E, Pichamoorthy N, Hong ASO, Deisseroth K. Neuron. 2020 Jun 20. pii: S0896-6273(20)30432-3. doi: 10.1016/j.neuron.2020.06.003. PubMed 32574559.
Backbone
  Vector backbone: AAV2-EF1a-WPRE
  Backbone size w/o insert (bp): 5300
  Vector type: AAV, Cre/Lox, Synthetic Biology ; Flp/FRT
Growth in bacteria
  Bacterial resistance: Ampicillin, 100 μg/mL
  Growth temperature: 37°C
  Growth strain: NEB Stable
  Copy number: High Copy
Gene/Insert
  Gene/Insert name: Con/Foff 2.0-GCaMP6M
  Species: Synthetic; Prokaryotic
  Insert size (bp): 1900
  Mutation: Removed RSET tag
  Promoter: EF1a
  Cloning method: Restriction Enzyme; 5′ cloning site BamHI (unknown if destroyed); 3′ cloning site EcoRI (unknown if destroyed)
  Sequencing primers: 5′ TGGAATTTGCCCTTTTTGAG; 3′ GGGCCACAACTCCTCATAAA
Terms and licenses: Academic/Nonprofit Terms; Industry Terms: Not Available to Industry
Depositor comments: Additional sequencing primers: Intron 1F GGGACGACATGACTTAACCAG; Intron 1R CCAGCCCTTCTCATGTTCAG
How to cite: pAAV-Ef1a-Con/Foff 2.0-GCaMP6M was a gift from Karl Deisseroth & INTRSECT 2.0 Project (Addgene plasmid # 137120 ; http://n2t.net/addgene:137120 ; RRID:Addgene_137120) For viral preps, please replace (Addgene plasmid # 137120) in the above sentence with: (Addgene viral prep # 137120-AAV8)
