>Addgene plasmid #137120 | pAAV-Ef1a-Con/Foff 2.0-GCaMP6M | depositor partial sequence | sequence record 264966 | Promoter through WPRE
AAGCTTTGCAAAGATGGATAAAGTTTTAAACAGAGAGGAATCTTTGCAGCTAATGGACCTTCTAGGTCTT
GAAAGGAGTGGGAATTGGCTCCGGTGCCCGTCAGTGGGCAGAGCGCACATCGCCCACAGTCCCCGAGAAG
TTGGGGGGAGGGGTCGGCAATTGAACCGGTGCCTAGAGAAGGTGGCGCGGGGTAAACTGGGAAAGTGATG
TCGTGTACTGGCTCCGCCTTTTTCCCGAGGGTGGGGGAGAACCGTATATAAGTGCAGTAGTCGCCGTGAA
CGTTCTTTTTCGCAACGGGTTTGCCGCCAGAACACAGGTAAGTGCCGTGTGTGGTTCCCGCGGGCCTGGC
CTCTTTACGGGTTATGGCCCTTGCGTGCCTTGAATTACTTCCACTGGCTGCAGTACGTGATTCTTGATCC
CGAGCTTCGGGTTGGAAGTGGGTGGGAGAGTTCGAGGCCTTGCGCTTAAGGAGCCCCTTCGCCTCGTGCT
TGAGTTGAGGCCTGGCCTGGGCGCTGGGGCCGCCGCGTGCGAATCTGGTGGCACCTTCGCGCCTGTCTCG
CTGCTTTCGATAAGTCTCTAGCCATTTAAAATTTTTGATGACCTGCTGCGACGCTTTTTTTCTGGCAAGA
TAGTCTTGTAAATGCGGGCCAAGATCTGCACACTGGTATTTCGGTTTTTGGGGCCGCGGGCGGCGACGGG
GCCCGTGCGTCCCAGCGCACATGTTCGGCGAGGCGGGGCCTGCGAGCGCGGCCACCGAGAATCGGACGGG
GGTAGTCTCAAGCTGGCCGGCCTGCTCTGGTGCCTGGCCTCGCGCCGCCGTGTATCGCCCCGCCCTGGGC
GGCAAGGCTGGCCCGGTCGGCACCAGTTGCGTGAGCGGAAAGATGGCCGCTTCCCGGCCCTGCTGCAGGG
AGCTCAAAATGGAGGACGCGGCGCTCGGGAGAGCGGGCGGGTGAGTCACCCACACAAAGGAAAAGGGCCT
TTCCGTCCTCAGCCGTCGCTTCATGTGACTCCACGGAGTACCGGGCGCCGTCCAGGCACCTCGATTAGTT
CTCGAGCTTTTGGAGTACGTCGTCTTTAGGTTGGGGGGAGGGGTTTTATGCGATGGAGTTTCCCCACACT
GAGTGGGTGGAGACTGAAGTTAGGCCAGCTTGGCACTTGATGTAATTCTCCTTGGAATTTGCCCTTTTTG
AGTTTGGATCTTGGTTCATTCTCAAGCCTCAGACAGTGGTTCAAAGTTTTTTTCTTCCATTTCAGGTGTC
GTGAGGATCCATAACTTCGTATAGGATACTTTATACGAAGTTATGTAGCTGGAGCAATTTGAAAAGATTG
TTGTATTACCTCTAGCTGCGCTTAATAACTTCGTATAGTATACCTTATACGAAGTTATGTCGACCCTCCT
GTACTCACCTTGCTCACCATGCTCCCTCCGGTACCGCCCTTGTACAGCTCGTCCATGCCGAGAGTGATCC
CGGCGGCGGTCACGAACTCCAGCAGGACCATGTGATCGCGCTTCTCGTTGGGGTCTTTCGAAAGTTTGGA
CTGCACGCTCAGGTAGTGGTTGTCGGGCAGCAGCACGGGGCCGTCGCCGATGGGGGTGTTCTGCTGGTAG
TGGTAGGCGAGCTGCACGCCGCCGTCCTCGATGTTGTGGCGGATCTTGAAGTTCGCCTTGATGCCGTTCT
TCTGCTTGTCGGCCTTGATATAGACGTTCTCGAGTGAGCTCAGCCGACCTATAGCTCTGACTGCGTGACC
TGTCTTATTCCACTTACGACGTGATGAGTCCACCATGGTGGCACTAGTATAACTTCGTATAAAGTATCCT
ATACGAAGTTATTTGCCTTAACCCAGAAATTATCACTGTTATTCTTTAGATAGGTGCAAAGAATAACTTC
GTATAAGGTATACTATACGAAGTTATGGTACCGAAGTTCCTATTCTCTAGAAAGTATAGGAACTTCGCAG
AATGGTAGCTGGATTGTAGCTGCTATTAGCAATATGAAACCTCTTAGAAGTTCCTATTCTTCAAAAGGTA
TAGGAACTTCGGCGCGCCTGGAGAGTGGCCAGCCCTTCTCATGTTCAGAGAACATGGTTAACTGGTTAAG
TCATGTCGTCCCACAGGGCGAGGAGCTGTTCACCGGGGTGGTGCCCATCCTGGTCGAGCTGGACGGCGAC
GTAAACGGCCACAAGTTCAGCGTGTCCGGCGAGGGTGAGGGCGATGCCACCTACGGCAAGCTGACCCTGA
AGTTCATCTGCACCACCGGCAAGCTGCCCGTGCCCTGGCCCACCCTCGTGACCACCCTGACCTACGGCGT
GCAGTGCTTCAGCCGCTACCCCGACCACATGAAGCAGCACGACTTCTTCAAGTCCGCCATGCCCGAAGGC
TACATCCAGGAGCGCACCATCTTCTTCAAGGACGACGGCAACTACAAGACCCGCGCCGAGGTGAAGTTCG
AGGGCGACACCCTGGTGAACCGCATCGAGCTGAAGGGCATCGACTTCAAGGAGGACGGCAACATCCTGGG
GCACAAGCTGGAGTACAACCTGCCGGACCAACTGACTGAAGAGCAGATCGCAGAATTTAAAGAGGCTTTC
TCCCTATTTGACAAGGACGGGGATGGGACAATAACAACCAAGGAGCTGGGGACGGTGATGCGGTCTCTGG
GGCAGAACCCCACAGAAGCAGAGCTGCAGGACATGATCAATGAAGTAGATGCCGACGGTGACGGCACAAT
CGACTTCCCTGAGTTCCTGACAATGATGGCAAGAAAAGGGAGCTACAGGGACACGGAAGAAGAAATTAGA
GAAGCGTTCGGTGTGTTTGATAAGGATGGCAATGGCTACATCAGTGCAGCAGAGCTTCGCCACGTGATGA
CAAACCTTGGAGAGAAGTTAACAGATGAAGAGGTTGATGAAATGATCAGGGAAGCAGACATCGATGGGGA
TGGTCAGGTAAACTACGAAGAGTTTGTACAAATGATGACAGCGAAGTGAGCTAGCGAAGTTCCTATACTT
TCTAGAGAATAGGAACTTCTAAGCAGACAATCTTGTAATACATCAGCAGCTAGTAGATTGCTCCAGCTAG
AAGTTCCTATACCTTTTGAAGAATAGGAACTTCGAATTCGATATCAAGCTTATCGATAATCAACCTCTGG
ATTACAAAATTTGTGAAAGATTGACTGGTATTCTTAACTATGTTGCTCCTTTTACGCTATGTGGATACGC
TGCTTTAATGCCTTTGTATCATGCTATTGCTTCCCGTATGGCTTTCATTTTCTCCTCCTTGTATAAATCC
TGGTTGCTGTCTCTTTATGAGGAGTTGTGGCCCGTTGTCAGGCAACGTGGCGTGGTGTGCACTGTGTTTG
CTGACGCAACCCCCACTGGTTGGGGCATTGCCACCACCTGTCAGCTCCTTTCCGGGACTTTCGCTTTCCC
CCTCCCTATTGCCACGGCGGAACTCATCGCCGCCTGCCTTGCCCGCTGCTGGACAGGGGCTCGGCTGTTG
GGCACTGACAATTCCGTGGTGTTGTCGGGGAAATCATCGTCCTTTCCTTGGCTGCTCGCCTATGTTGCCA
CCTGGATTCTGCGCGGGACGTCCTTCTGCTACGTCCCTTCGGCCCTCAATCCAGCGGACCTTCCTTCCCG
CGGCCTGCTGCCGGCTCTGCGGCCTCTTCCGCGTCTTCGCCTTCGCCCTCAGACGAGTCGGATCTCCCTT
TGGGCCGCCTCCCCGCATCGATACCG
